Addgene plasmid #89613: pET21a - SodB
Purpose: Expresses recombinant 6HIS tagged T. cruzi superoxide dismutase B protein in E. coli upon IPTG induction
Depositing lab: Judy Lieberman. Depositing organization: Boston Children's Hospital. Publication: Killer lymphocytes use granulysin, perforin and granzymes to kill intracellular parasites. Dotiwala F, Mulik S, Polidoro RB, Ansara JA, Burleigh BA, Walch M, Gazzinelli RT, Lieberman J. Nat Med. 2016 Feb;22(2):210-6. doi: 10.1038/nm.4023. Epub 2016 Jan 11. PubMed 26752517.
Backbone
  Vector backbone: pET21a
  Backbone size w/o insert (bp): 5500
  Vector type: Bacterial Expression
Growth in bacteria
  Bacterial resistance: Ampicillin, 100 μg/mL
  Growth temperature: 37°C
  Growth strain: DH5alpha
  Copy number: High Copy
Gene/Insert
  Gene/Insert name: Superoxide dismutase B (alt name: SodB)
  Species: T. cruzi
  Insert size (bp): 585
  GenBank ID: Tc00.1047053511019.90 Tc00.1047053511019.90
  Tag / fusion protein: 6HIS (C terminal on insert); T7 tag (gene 10 leader) (N terminal on backbone)
Terms and licenses: Academic/Nonprofit Terms; Industry Terms: Not Available to Industry
How to cite: pET21a - SodB was a gift from Judy Lieberman (Addgene plasmid # 89613 ; http://n2t.net/addgene:89613 ; RRID:Addgene_89613)
