[The description below was written by a language model from this plasmid's Addgene catalogue record and pLannotate feature annotations shown in this document.]
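Description:
pET21a - SodB is a bacterial expression plasmid built on the pET21a backbone for IPTG-inducible production of recombinant superoxide dismutase B from Trypanosoma cruzi in E. coli. It is propagated under ampicillin selection through a β-lactamase (AmpR) gene with its own promoter. It replicates from a ColE1/pMB1-type origin and retains the pBR322-derived bom and rop elements. The catalogue lists it as high copy, although rop is normally associated with copy-number restraint. An f1 origin is also present, which allows single-stranded DNA production, and short remnants of the tetracycline resistance gene are non-functional backbone leftovers.

The expression cassette follows the standard pET design. A T7 promoter is immediately followed by a lac operator and the strong T7 gene 10 ribosome binding site, and the plasmid carries lacI with its own promoter to supply repressor. Transcription therefore requires T7 RNA polymerase from the host and stays repressed until IPTG is added. The roughly 585 bp SodB coding sequence is fused at its N terminus to the backbone's T7 tag (gene 10 leader), which also aids translation initiation. At its C terminus it carries a six-histidine tag for metal-affinity purification, and a T7 terminator follows. The automated annotation labels the insert by similarity to E. coli iron superoxide dismutase, which reflects homology matching; the catalogue identifies the gene as the T. cruzi one. The small "SET1" fragment hit downstream of the His tag is likely a similar annotation artefact of backbone sequence.

The construct is used to produce and purify tagged parasite SodB protein. The associated work concerns how killer lymphocytes eliminate intracellular parasites.
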