Features (pLannotate 1.2.2; 20 found; start..end, strand, type, name):
      1..33      +  CDS            T7 tag (gene 10 leader): leader peptide from bacteriophage T7 gene 10 promotes efficient translation in E. coli
     43..633     +  CDS            sodB: SODF_ECOLI - Experimental evidence at protein level: Swiss-Prot protein existence level 1. Destroys superoxide anion radicals which are normally produced within the cells and which are toxic to biological systems. From Escherichia coli (strain K12).
    643..660     +  CDS            9xHis (fragment): 9xHis affinity tag
    670..719     +  CDS            SET1 (fragment): solubility-enhancement tag derived from T7 phage gene 10B
    727..774     +  terminator     T7 terminator: transcription terminator for bacteriophage T7 RNA polymerase
    811..1239    +  rep_origin     f1 ori (sequence partly withheld): f1 bacteriophage origin of replication; arrow indicates direction of (+) strand synthesis
   1292..1396    +  promoter       AmpR promoter: bla
   1397..2257    +  CDS            AmpR: β-lactamase; bla; confers resistance to ampicillin, carbenicillin, and related antibiotics
   2428..3016    +  rep_origin     ori: high-copy-number ColE1/pMB1/pBR322/pUC origin of replication
   3202..3341    -  misc_feature   bom: basis of mobility region from pBR322
   3443..3634    -  CDS            rop: Rop protein, which maintains plasmids at low copy number; rop
   3651..4031    +  CDS            YPB1_ECOLX: Protein predicted: Swiss-Prot protein existence level 4. From Escherichia coli.
   4103..4394    -  CDS            TcR (fragment): tetracycline efflux protein; tet; confers resistance to tetracycline
   4409..4430    -  protein_bind   CAP binding site: CAP binding activates transcription in the presence of cAMP. E. coli catabolite activator protein
   4443..5525    -  CDS            lacI: lac repressor; lacI; The lac repressor binds to the lac operator to inhibit transcription in E. coli. This inhibition can be relieved by adding lactose or isopropyl-β-D-thiogalactopyranoside (IPTG).
   5526..5603    -  promoter       lacI promoter: lacI
   5611..5890    -  CDS            TcR (fragment): tetracycline efflux protein; tet; confers resistance to tetracycline
   5912..5930    +  promoter       T7 promoter: promoter for bacteriophage T7 RNA polymerase
   5931..5955    +  protein_bind   lac operator: The lac repressor binds to the lac operator to inhibit transcription in E. coli. This inhibition can be relieved by adding lactose or isopropyl-β-D-thiogalactopyranoside (IPTG). lac repressor encoded by lacI
   5970..5992    +  RBS            RBS: efficient ribosome binding site from bacteriophage T7 gene 10 (Olins and Rangwala, 1989)
>Addgene plasmid #89613 | pET21a - SodB | addgene full sequence | sequence record 176709 | Addgene NGS Result
ATGGCTAGCATGACTGGTGGACAGCAAATGGGTCGCGGATCCATGGTCTTCAGCATTCCTCCGCTCCCAT
GGGGCTACGATGGGCTTGCGGCAAAAGGCCTCTCAAAGCAGCAGGTGACGCTCCACTACGACAAGCACCA
TCAGGGGTATGTGACGAAACTCAACGCCGCGGCGCAGACAAACTCCGCGCTTGCAACGAAGAGCATCGAG
GAGATCATCAGGACGGAGAAAGGCCCCATCTTCAACCTTGCGGCGCAGATTTTTAACCACACGTTCTACT
GGGAGAGCATGTGTCCTAATGGCGGTGGCGAGCCGACGGGAAAAGTTGCCGACGAGATCAACGCTTCATT
TGGCAGTTTTGCGAAGTTCAAGGAGGAGTTTACAAACGTGGCTGTGGGCCACTTTGGCTCGGGTTGGGCG
TGGCTTGTGAAGGACACCAATTCCGGCAAACTGAAAGTCTACCAGACGCATGACGCGGGATGTCCACTGA
CAGAGCCCAACTTGAAGCCTCTCCTTACATGCGATGTATGGGAGCATGCGTACTACGTGGACTACAAGAA
CGACCGTGCGGCATATGTTCAGACCTTTTGGAACGTTGTCAACTGGAAGAACGTGGAACGGCAACTTGCG
GCCGCACTCGAGCACCACCACCACCACCACTGAGATCCGGCTGCTAACAAAGCCCGAAAGGAAGCTGAGT
TGGCTGCTGCCACCGCTGAGCAATAACTAGCATAACCCCTTGGGGCCTCTAAACGGGTCTTGAGGGGTTT
TTTGCTGAAAGGAGGAACTATATCCGGATTGGCGAATGGG
[124 nt withheld, positions 811-934]
C
[91 nt withheld, positions 936-1026]
A
[49 nt withheld, positions 1028-1076]
CCTTTGACGTTGGAGTCCACGTTCTTT
[37 nt withheld, positions 1104-1140]
ACCCTATCTCGGTCTATTCTTTTGATTTATAAGGGATTTTGCCGATTTCGGCCTATTGGTTAAAAAATGA
GCTGATTTAACAAAAATTTAACGCGAATTTTAACAAAATATTAACGCTTACAATTTAGGTGGCACTTTTC
GGGGAAATGTGCGCGGAACCCCTATTTGTTTATTTTTCTAAATACATTCAAATATGTATCCGCTCATGAG
ACAATAACCCTGATAAATGCTTCAATAATATTGAAAAAGGAAGAGTATGAGTATTCAACATTTCCGTGTC
GCCCTTATTCCCTTTTTTGCGGCATTTTGCCTTCCTGTTTTTGCTCACCCAGAAACGCTGGTGAAAGTAA
AAGATGCTGAAGATCAGTTGGGTGCACGAGTGGGTTACATCGAACTGGATCTCAACAGCGGTAAGATCCT
TGAGAGTTTTCGCCCCGAAGAACGTTTTCCAATGATGAGCACTTTTAAAGTTCTGCTATGTGGCGCGGTA
TTATCCCGTATTGACGCCGGGCAAGAGCAACTCGGTCGCCGCATACACTATTCTCAGAATGACTTGGTTG
AGTACTCACCAGTCACAGAAAAGCATCTTACGGATGGCATGACAGTAAGAGAATTATGCAGTGCTGCCAT
AACCATGAGTGATAACACTGCGGCCAACTTACTTCTGACAACGATCGGAGGACCGAAGGAGCTAACCGCT
TTTTTGCACAACATGGGGGATCATGTAACTCGCCTTGATCGTTGGGAACCGGAGCTGAATGAAGCCATAC
CAAACGACGAGCGTGACACCACGATGCCTGCAGCAATGGCAACAACGTTGCGCAAACTATTAACTGGCGA
ACTACTTACTCTAGCTTCCCGGCAACAATTAATAGACTGGATGGAGGCGGATAAAGTTGCAGGACCACTT
CTGCGCTCGGCCCTTCCGGCTGGCTGGTTTATTGCTGATAAATCTGGAGCCGGTGAGCGTGGGTCTCGCG
GTATCATTGCAGCACTGGGGCCAGATGGTAAGCCCTCCCGTATCGTAGTTATCTACACGACGGGGAGTCA
GGCAACTATGGATGAACGAAATAGACAGATCGCTGAGATAGGTGCCTCACTGATTAAGCATTGGTAACTG
TCAGACCAAGTTTACTCATATATACTTTAGATTGATTTAAAACTTCATTTTTAATTTAAAAGGATCTAGG
TGAAGATCCTTTTTGATAATCTCATGACCAAAATCCCTTAACGTGAGTTTTCGTTCCACTGAGCGTCAGA
CCCCGTAGAAAAGATCAAAGGATCTTCTTGAGATCCTTTTTTTCTGCGCGTAATCTGCTGCTTGCAAACA
AAAAAACCACCGCTACCAGCGGTGGTTTGTTTGCCGGATCAAGAGCTACCAACTCTTTTTCCGAAGGTAA
CTGGCTTCAGCAGAGCGCAGATACCAAATACTGTCCTTCTAGTGTAGCCGTAGTTAGGCCACCACTTCAA
GAACTCTGTAGCACCGCCTACATACCTCGCTCTGCTAATCCTGTTACCAGTGGCTGCTGCCAGTGGCGAT
AAGTCGTGTCTTACCGGGTTGGACTCAAGACGATAGTTACCGGATAAGGCGCAGCGGTCGGGCTGAACGG
GGGGTTCGTGCACACAGCCCAGCTTGGAGCGAACGACCTACACCGAACTGAGATACCTACAGCGTGAGCT
ATGAGAAAGCGCCACGCTTCCCGAAGGGAGAAAGGCGGACAGGTATCCGGTAAGCGGCAGGGTCGGAACA
GGAGAGCGCACGAGGGAGCTTCCAGGGGGAAACGCCTGGTATCTTTATAGTCCTGTCGGGTTTCGCCACC
TCTGACTTGAGCGTCGATTTTTGTGATGCTCGTCAGGGGGGCGGAGCCTATGGAAAAACGCCAGCAACGC
GGCCTTTTTACGGTTCCTGGCCTTTTGCTGGCCTTTTGCTCACATGTTCTTTCCTGCGTTATCCCCTGAT
TCTGTGGATAACCGTATTACCGCCTTTGAGTGAGCTGATACCGCTCGCCGCAGCCGAACGACCGAGCGCA
GCGAGTCAGTGAGCGAGGAAGCGGAAGAGCGCCTGATGCGGTATTTTCTCCTTACGCATCTGTGCGGTAT
TTCACACCGCAATGGTGCACTCTCAGTACAATCTGCTCTGATGCCGCATAGTTAAGCCAGTATACACTCC
GCTATCGCTACGTGACTGGGTCATGGCTGCGCCCCGACACCCGCCAACACCCGCTGACGCGCCCTGACGG
GCTTGTCTGCTCCCGGCATCCGCTTACAGACAAGCTGTGACCGTCTCCGGGAGCTGCATGTGTCAGAGGT
TTTCACCGTCATCACCGAAACGCGCGAGGCAGCTGCGGTAAAGCTCATCAGCGTGGTCGTGAAGCGATTC
ACAGATGTCTGCCTGTTCATCCGCGTCCAGCTCGTTGAGTTTCTCCAGAAGCGTTAATGTCTGGCTTCTG
ATAAAGCGGGCCATGTTAAGGGCGGTTTTTTCCTGTTTGGTCACTGATGCCTCCGTGTAAGGGGGATTTC
TGTTCATGGGGGTAATGATACCGATGAAACGAGAGAGGATGCTCACGATACGGGTTACTGATGATGAACA
TGCCCGGTTACTGGAACGTTGTGAGGGTAAACAACTGGCGGTATGGATGCGGCGGGACCAGAGAAAAATC
ACTCAGGGTCAATGCCAGCGCTTCGTTAATACAGATGTAGGTGTTCCACAGGGTAGCCAGCAGCATCCTG
CGATGCAGATCCGGAACATAATGGTGCAGGGCGCTGACTTCCGCGTTTCCAGACTTTACGAAACACGGAA
ACCGAAGACCATTCATGTTGTTGCTCAGGTCGCAGACGTTTTGCAGCAGCAGTCGCTTCACGTTCGCTCG
CGTATCGGTGATTCATTCTGCTAACCAGTAAGGCAACCCCGCCAGCCTAGCCGGGTCCTCAACGACAGGA
GCACGATCATGCGCACCCGTGGGGCCGCCATGCCGGCGATAATGGCCTGCTTCTCGCCGAAACGTTTGGT
GGCGGGACCAGTGACGAAGGCTTGAGCGAGGGCGTGCAAGATTCCGAATACCGCAAGCGACAGGCCGATC
ATCGTCGCGCTCCAGCGAAAGCGGTCCTCGCCGAAAATGACCCAGAGCGCTGCCGGCACCTGTCCTACGA
GTTGCATGATAAAGAAGACAGTCATAAGTGCGGCGACGATAGTCATGCCCCGCGCCCACCGGAAGGAGCT
GACTGGGTTGAAGGCTCTCAAGGGCATCGGTCGAGATCCCGGTGCCTAATGAGTGAGCTAACTTACATTA
ATTGCGTTGCGCTCACTGCCCGCTTTCCAGTCGGGAAACCTGTCGTGCCAGCTGCATTAATGAATCGGCC
AACGCGCGGGGAGAGGCGGTTTGCGTATTGGGCGCCAGGGTGGTTTTTCTTTTCACCAGTGAGACGGGCA
ACAGCTGATTGCCCTTCACCGCCTGGCCCTGAGAGAGTTGCAGCAAGCGGTCCACGCTGGTTTGCCCCAG
CAGGCGAAAATCCTGTTTGATGGTGGTTAACGGCGGGATATAACATGAGCTGTCTTCGGTATCGTCGTAT
CCCACTACCGAGATATCCGCACCAACGCGCAGCCCGGACTCGGTAATGGCGCGCATTGCGCCCAGCGCCA
TCTGATCGTTGGCAACCAGCATCGCAGTGGGAACGATGCCCTCATTCAGCATTTGCATGGTTTGTTGAAA
ACCGGACATGGCACTCCAGTCGCCTTCCCGTTCCGCTATCGGCTGAATTTGATTGCGAGTGAGATATTTA
TGCCAGCCAGCCAGACGCAGACGCGCCGAGACAGAACTTAATGGGCCCGCTAACAGCGCGATTTGCTGGT
GACCCAATGCGACCAGATGCTCCACGCCCAGTCGCGTACCGTCTTCATGGGAGAAAATAATACTGTTGAT
GGGTGTCTGGTCAGAGACATCAAGAAATAACGCCGGAACATTAGTGCAGGCAGCTTCCACAGCAATGGCA
TCCTGGTCATCCAGCGGATAGTTAATGATCAGCCCACTGACGCGTTGCGCGAGAAGATTGTGCACCGCCG
CTTTACAGGCTTCGACGCCGCTTCGTTCTACCATCGACACCACCACGCTGGCACCCAGTTGATCGGCGCG
AGATTTAATCGCCGCGACAATTTGCGACGGCGCGTGCAGGGCCAGACTGGAGGTGGCAACGCCAATCAGC
AACGACTGTTTGCCCGCCAGTTGTTGTGCCACGCGGTTGGGAATGTAATTCAGCTCCGCCATCGCCGCTT
CCACTTTTTCCCGCGTTTTCGCAGAAACGTGGCTGGCCTGGTTCACCACGCGGGAAACGGTCTGATAAGA
GACACCGGCATACTCTGCGACATCGTATAACGTTACTGGTTTCACATTCACCACCCTGAATTGACTCTCT
TCCGGGCGCTATCATGCCATACCGCGAAAGGTTTTGCGCCATTCGATGGTGTCCGGGATCTCGACGCTCT
CCCTTATGCGACTCCTGCATTAGGAAGCAGCCCAGTAGTAGGTTGAGGCCGTTGAGCACCGCCGCCGCAA
GGAATGGTGCATGCAAGGAGATGGCGCCCAACAGTCCCCCGGCCACGGGGCCTGCCACCATACCCACGCC
GAAACAAGCGCTCATGAGCCCGAAGTGGCGAGCCCGATCTTCCCCATCGGTGATGTCGGCGATATAGGCG
CCAGCAACCGCACCTGTGGCGCCGGTGATGCCGGCCACGATGCGTCCGGCGTAGAGGATCGAGATCTCGA
TCCCGCGAAATTAATACGACTCACTATAGGGGAATTGTGAGCGGATAACAATTCCCCTCTAGAAATAATT
TTGTTTAACTTTAAGAAGGAGATATACAT
